Addgene plasmid #75471: pEGB3omega1R Tnos:NptII:Pnos-SF (GB1181)
Purpose: Transcriptional unit for kanamycin resistance gene
Depositing lab: Diego Orzaez. Depositing organization: Agencia Estatal Consejo Superior de Investigaciones Científicas, M.P. Publication: A modular toolbox for gRNA-Cas9 genome engineering in plants based on the GoldenBraid standard. Vazquez-Vilar M, Bernabe-Orts JM, Fernandez-Del-Carmen A, Ziarsolo P, Blanca J, Granell A, Orzaez D. Plant Methods. 2016 Feb 1;12:10. doi: 10.1186/s13007-016-0101-2. eCollection 2016. 101 PubMed 26839579.
Backbone
  Vector backbone: pDGB3omega1R
  Backbone manufacturer: self-made; derived from pCambia1302 generated at the Cambia Institute
  Backbone size w/o insert (bp): 6698
  Total vector size (bp): 8269
  Vector type: Plant Expression, Synthetic Biology
Growth in bacteria
  Bacterial resistance: Spectinomycin, 50 μg/mL
  Growth temperature: 37°C
  Growth strain: DH5alpha
  Copy number: High Copy
Gene/Insert
  Gene/Insert name: NptII
  Species: Escherichia coli
  Insert size (bp): 1571
  Promoter: Agrobacterium tumefaciens Nopaline synthase promoter
  Cloning method: Restriction Enzyme; 5′ cloning site BsmBI (destroyed during cloning); 3′ cloning site BsmBI (destroyed during cloning)
  Sequencing primers: 5′ GGTGGCAGGATATATTGTGG
Terms and licenses: Academic/Nonprofit Terms; Industry Terms: Not Available to Industry
How to cite: pEGB3omega1R Tnos:NptII:Pnos-SF (GB1181) was a gift from Diego Orzaez (Addgene plasmid # 75471 ; http://n2t.net/addgene:75471 ; RRID:Addgene_75471)
