[The description below was written by a language model from this plasmid's Addgene catalogue record and pLannotate feature annotations shown in this document.]
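Description:
pEGB3omega1R Tnos:NptII:Pnos-SF (GB1181) is a GoldenBraid-standard binary plant vector of 8,269 bp, built on the omega-level destination backbone pDGB3omega1R, which is itself derived from pCambia1302. It is a shuttle plasmid. A high-copy ColE1/pUC-type origin with the pBR322 bom region supports propagation in E. coli, while the pVS1 oriV with its RepA replication and StaA stability functions allows maintenance in Agrobacterium. Bacterial selection is by spectinomycin through the aadA gene. Small fragments of rop, a gentamicin acetyltransferase and a class 1 integron Pc promoter are also annotated and appear to be backbone remnants rather than functional parts.

The payload is a single 1,571 bp transcriptional unit placed between the nopaline-type left and right T-DNA border repeats. In it, the Agrobacterium nopaline synthase (NOS) promoter drives the neomycin phosphotransferase II (nptII/neo) coding sequence, followed by the NOS terminator and polyadenylation signal. All three parts are annotated on the reverse strand, in keeping with the "R" (reverse-orientation) designation of the vector and the Tnos:NptII:Pnos ordering in the name. The record does not explain the "SF" suffix. The cassette was inserted with BsmBI, and both sites were destroyed in the assembly, as is typical of type IIS cloning.

Once the T-DNA is transferred into plant cells, nptII confers kanamycin resistance, so the construct serves as a ready-made plant selectable-marker module. It was deposited as part of a GoldenBraid toolbox for gRNA-Cas9 genome engineering in plants, where it would be combined with other transcriptional units in multigene assemblies.
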