Features (pLannotate 1.2.2; 15 found; start..end, strand, type, name):
     20..272     -  terminator     NOS terminator: nopaline synthase terminator and poly(A) signal
    315..1106    -  CDS            neo: KKA2_KLEPN - Also known as kan, nptII. Experimental evidence at protein level: Swiss-Prot protein existence level 1. Resistance to kanamycin, neomycin, paromomycin, ribostamycin, butirosin and gentamicin B. From Klebsiella pneumoniae.
   1140..1319    -  promoter       NOS promoter: nopaline synthase promoter
   1581..1605    +  misc_feature   RB T-DNA repeat: right border repeat from nopaline C58 T-DNA
   1945..2346    +  CDS            Y4CG_SINFN (fragment): Protein inferred from homology: Swiss-Prot protein existence level 3. From Sinorhizobium fredii (strain NBRC 101917 / NGR234).
   2906..3535    +  CDS            pVS1 StaA: stability protein from the Pseudomonas plasmid pVS1 (Heeb et al., 2000)
   3968..5036    +  CDS            pVS1 RepA (fragment): replication protein from the Pseudomonas plasmid pVS1 (Heeb et al., 2000)
   5102..5296    +  rep_origin     pVS1 oriV: origin of replication for the Pseudomonas plasmid pVS1 (Heeb et al., 2000)
   5499..5538    +  CDS            rop (fragment): Rop protein, which maintains plasmids at low copy number; rop
   5640..5780    +  misc_feature   bom: basis of mobility region from pBR322
   5966..6554    -  rep_origin     ori: high-copy-number ColE1/pMB1/pBR322/pUC origin of replication
   6645..7433    -  CDS            aadA: S3AD_ECOLX - Experimental evidence at protein level: Swiss-Prot protein existence level 1. Mediates bacterial resistance to the antibiotics streptomycin and spectinomycin. From Escherichia coli.
   7440..7496    -  CDS            GmR (fragment): gentamycin acetyltransferase; aacC1; confers resistance to gentamycin
   7672..7695    -  promoter       Pc promoter (fragment): intI1 (promoter lies within the coding sequence); class 1 integron promoter
   8219..8243    +  misc_feature   LB T-DNA repeat: left border repeat from nopaline C58 T-DNA
>Addgene plasmid #75471 | pEGB3omega1R Tnos:NptII:Pnos-SF (GB1181) | depositor full sequence | sequence record 146016 | pEGB3omega1R Tnos:NptII:Pnos-SF (GB1181) sequence 8269 bps
ATCAGCTTGCATGCCGGTCGATCTAGTAACATAGATGACACCGCGCGCGATAATTTATCCTAGTTTGCGC
GCTATATTTTGTTTTCTATCGCGTATTAAATGTATAATTGCGGGACTCTAATCATAAAAACCCATCTCAT
AAATAACGTCATGCATTACATGTTAATTATTACATGCTTAACGTAATTCAACAGAAATTATATGATAATC
ATGGCAAGACCGGCAACAGGATTCAATCTTAAGAAACTTTATTGCCAAATGTTTGAACGATCTGCTTGAC
TCTAGCTAGAGTCCGAACCCCAGAGTCCCGCTCAGAAGAACTCGTCAAGAAGGCGATAGAAGGCTATGCG
CTGCGAATCGGGAGCGGCGATACCGTAAAGCACGAGGAAGCGGTCAGCCCATTCGCCGCCAAGCTCTTCA
GCAATATCACGGGTAGCCAACGCTATGTCCTGATAGCGGTCCGCCACACCCAGCCGGCCACAGTCGATGA
ATCCAGAAAAGCGGCCATTTTCCACCATGATATTCGGCAAGCAGGCGTCGCCGTGGGTCACGACGAGATC
CTCGCCGTCGGGCATCCGCGCCTTGAGCCTGGCGAACAGTTCGGCTGGCGCGAGCCCCTGATGCTCTTCG
TCCAGATCATCCTGATCGACAAGACCGGCTTCCATCCGAGTACGTGCTCGCTCGATGCGGTGTTTCGCTT
GGTGGTCGAATGGGCAGGTAGCCGGATCAAGCGTATGCAGCCGCCGCATTGCATCAGCCATGATGGATAC
TTTCTCGGCAGGAGCAAGGTGAGATGACAGGAGATCCTGCCCCGGCACTTCGCCCAATAGCAGCCAGTCC
CTTCCCGCTTCAGTGACAACGTCGAGCACAGCTGCGCAAGGAACGCCCGTCGTGGCCAGCCACGATAGCC
GCGCTGCCTCGTCTTGGAGTTCATTCAGGGCACCGGACAGGTCGGTCTTGACAAAAAGAACCGGGCGCCC
CTGCGCTGACAGCCGGAACACGGCGGCATCAGAGCAGCCGATTGTCTGTTGTGCCCAGTCATAGCCGAAT
AGCCTCTCCACCCAAGCGGCCGGAGAACCTGCGTGCAATCCATCTTGTTCAATCATGCCTCGATCGAGTT
GAGAGTGAATATGAGACTCTAATTGGATACCGAGGGGAATTTATGGAACGTCAGTGGAGCATTTTTGACA
AGAAATATTTGCTAGCTGATAGTGACCTTAGGCGACTTTTGAACGCGCAATAATGGTTTCTGACGTATGT
GCTTAGCTCATTAAACTCCAGAAACCCGCGGCTCAGTGGCTCCTTCAACGTTGCGGTTCTGTCAGTTCCA
AACGTAAAACGGCTTGTCCCGCGTCATCGGCGGGGGTCATACCGTGACTCCCTTAATTCTCATGTATCTC
CTGACAGCGAAATGATTGATGAAGAACAATGGTGGATGAAGAACAAAGAAGGAGGGAGCTTTTGTTCAAG
ATGAACAAAGAACAATAGTGGATGAAGAACAAAGTGAAAAAAATAAAAAAAAATGTATGGTTAAATAAAG
AGTAAAGTTACCATTGAGACTCCGTCATGAGACCGAATTCTGACAGGATATATTGGCGGGTAAACCTAAG
AGAAAAGAGCGTTTATTAGAATAATCGGATATTTAAAAGGGCGTGAAAAGGTTTATCCGTTCGTCCATTT
GTATGTGCATGCCAACCACAGGGTTCCCCTCGGGATCAAAGTACTTTGATCCAACCCCTCCGCTGCTATA
GTGCAGTCGGCTTCTGACGTTCAGTGCAGCCGTCATCTGAAAACGACATGTCGCACAAGTCCTAAGTTAC
GCGACAGGCTGCCGCCCTGCCCTTTTCCTGGCGTTTTCTTGTCGCGTGTTTTAGTCGCATAAAGTAGAAT
ACTTGCGACTAGAACCGGAGACATTACGCCATGAACAAGAGCGCCGCCGCTGGCCTGCTGGGCTATGCCC
GCGTCAGCACCGACGACCAGGACTTGACCAACCAACGGGCCGAACTGCACGCGGCCGGCTGCACCAAGCT
GTTTTCCGAGAAGATCACCGGCACCAGGCGCGACCGCCCGGAGCTGGCCAGGATGCTTGACCACCTACGC
CCTGGCGACGTTGTGACAGTGACCAGGCTAGACCGCCTGGCCCGCAGCACCCGCGACCTACTGGACATTG
CCGAGCGCATCCAGGAGGCCGGCGCGGGCCTGCGTAGCCTGGCAGAGCCGTGGGCCGACACCACCACGCC
GGCCGGCCGCATGGTGTTGACCGTGTTCGCCGGCATTGCCGAGTTCGAGCGTTCCCTAATCATCGACCGC
ACCCGGAGCGGGCGCGAGGCCGCCAAGGCCCGAGGCGTGAAGTTTGGCCCCCGCCCTACCCTCACCCCGG
CACAGATCGCGCACGCCCGCGAGCTGATCGACCAGGAAGGCCGCACCGTGAAAGAGGCGGCTGCACTGCT
TGGCGTGCATCGCTCGACCCTGTACCGCGCACTTGAGCGCAGCGAGGAAGTGACGCCCACCGAGGCCAGG
CGGCGCGGTGCCTTCCGTGAGGACGCATTGACCGAGGCCGACGCCCTGGCGGCCGCCGAGAATGAACGCC
AAGAGGAACAAGCATGAAACCGCACCAGGACGGCCAGGACGAACCGTTTTTCATTACCGAAGAGATCGAG
GCGGAGATGATCGCGGCCGGGTACGTGTTCGAGCCGCCCGCGCACCTCTCAACCGTGCGGCTGCATGAAA
TCCTGGCCGGTTTGTCTGATGCCAAGCTGGCGGCCTGGCCGGCCAGCTTGGCCGCTGAAGAAACCGAGCG
CCGCCGTCTAAAAAGGTGATGTGTATTTGAGTAAAACAGCTTGCGTCATGCGGTCGCTGCGTATATGATC
CGATGAGTAAATAAACAAATACGCAAGGGGAACGCATGAAGGTTATCGCTGTACTTAACCAGAAAGGCGG
GTCAGGCAAGACGACCATCGGAACCCATCTAGCCCGCGCCCTGCAACTCGCCGGGGCCGATGTTCTGTTA
GTCGATTCCGATCCCCAGGGCAGTGCCCGCGATTGGGCGGCCGTGCGGGAAGATCAACCGCTAACCGTTG
TCGGCATCGACCGCCCGACGATTGACCGCGACGTGAAGGCCATCGGCCGGCGCGACTTCGTAGTGATCGA
CGGAGCGCCCCAGGCGGCGGACTTGGCTGTGTCCGCGATCAAGGCAGCCGACTTCGTGCTGATTCCGGTG
CAGCCAAGCCCTTACGACATATGGGCCACCGCCGACCTGGTGGAGCTGGTTAAGCAGCGCATTGAGGTCA
CGGATGGAAGGCTACAAGCGGCCTTTGTCGTGTCGCGGGCGATCAAAGGCACGCGCATCGGCGGTGAGGT
TGCCGAGGCGCTGGCCGGGTACGAGCTGCCCATTCTTGAGTCCCGTATCACGCAGCGCGTGAGCTACCCA
GGCACTGCCGCCGCCGGCACAACCGTTCTTGAATCAGAACCCGAGGGCGACGCTGCCCGCGAGGTCCAGG
CGCTGGCCGCTGAAATTAAATCAAAACTCATTTGAGTTAATGAGGTAAAGAGAAAATGAGCAAAAGCACA
AACACGCTAAGTGCCGGCCGTCCGAGCGCACGCAGCAGCAAGGCTGCAACGTTGGCCAGCCTGGCAGACA
CGCCAGCCATGAAGCGGGTCAACTTTCAGTTGCCGGCGGAGGATCACACCAAGCTGAAGATGTACGCGGT
ACGCCAAGGCAAGACCATTACCGAGCTGCTATCTGAATAGATCGCGCAGCTACCAGAGTAAATGAGCAAA
TGAATAAATGAGTAGATGAATTTTAGCGGCTAAAGGAGGCGGCATGGAAAATCAAGAACAACCAGGCACC
GACGCCGTGGAATGCCCCATGTGTGGAGGAACGGGCGGTTGGCCAGGCGTAAGCGGCTGGGTTGTCTGCC
GGCCCTGCAATGGCACTGGAACCCCCAAGCCCGAGGAATCGGCGTGACGGTCGCAAACCATCCGGCCCGG
TACAAATCGGCGCGGCGCTGGGTGATGACCTGGTGGAGAAGTTGAAGGCCGCGCAGGCCGCCCAGCGGCA
ACGCATCGAGGCAGAAGCACGCCCCGGTGAATCGTGGCAAGCGGCCGCTGATCGAATCCGCAAAGAATCC
CGGCAACCGCCGGCAGCCGGTGCGCCGTCGATTAGGAAGCCGCCCAAGGGCGACGAGCAACCAGATTTTT
TCGTTCCGATGCTCTATGACGTGGGCACCCGCGATAGTCGCAGCATCATGGACGTGGCCGTTTTCCGTCT
GTCGAAGCGTGACCGACGAGCTGGCGAGGTGATCCGCTACGAGCTTCCAGACGGGCACGTAGAGGTTTCC
GCAGGGCCGGCCGGCATGGCCAGTGTGTGGGATTACGACCTGGTACTGATGGCGGTTTCCCATCTAACCG
AATCCATGAACCGATACCGGGAAGGGAAGGGAGACAAGCCCGGCCGCGTGTTCCGTCCACACGTTGCGGA
CGTACTCAAGTTCTGCCGGCGAGCCGATGGCGGAAAGCAGAAAGACGACCTGGTAGAAACCTGCATTCGG
TTAAACACCACGCACGTTGCCATGCAGCGTACGAAGAAGGCCAAGAACGGCCGCCTGGTGACGGTATCCG
AGGGTGAAGCCTTGATTAGCCGCTACAAGATCGTAAAGAGCGAAACCGGGCGGCCGGAGTACATCGAGAT
CGAGCTAGCTGATTGGATGTACCGCGAGATCACAGAAGGCAAGAACCCGGACGTGCTGACGGTTCACCCC
GATTACTTTTTGATCGATCCCGGCATCGGCCGTTTTCTCTACCGCCTGGCACGCCGCGCCGCAGGCAAGG
CAGAAGCCAGATGGTTGTTCAAGACGATCTACGAACGCAGTGGCAGCGCCGGAGAGTTCAAGAAGTTCTG
TTTCACCGTGCGCAAGCTGATCGGGTCAAATGACCTGCCGGAGTACGATTTGAAGGAGGAGGCGGGGCAG
GCTGGCCCGATCCTAGTCATGCGCTACCGCAACCTGATCGAGGGCGAAGCATCCGCCGGTTCCTAATGTA
CGGAGCAGATGCTAGGGCAAATTGCCCTAGCAGGGGAAAAAGGTCGAAAAGGACTCTTTCCTGTGGATAG
CACGTACATTGGGAACCCAAAGCCGTACATTGGGAACCGGAACCCGTACATTGGGAACCCAAAGCCGTAC
ATTGGGAACCGGTCACACATGTAAGTGACTGATATAAAAGAGAAAAAAGGCGATTTTTCCGCCTAAAACT
CTTTAAAACTTATTAAAACTCTTAAAACCCGCCTGGCCTGTGCATAACTGTCTGGCCAGCGCACAGCCGA
AGAGCTGCAAAAAGCGCCTACCCTTCGGTCGCTGCGCTCCCTACGCCCCGCCGCTTCGCGTCGGCCTATC
GCGGCCGCTGGCCGCTCAAAAATGGCTGGCCTACGGCCAGGCAATCTACCAGGGCGCGGACAAGCCGCGC
CGTCGCCACTCGACCGCCGGCGCCCACATCAAGGCACCCTGCCTCGCGCGTTTCGGTGATGACGGTGAAA
ACCTCTGACACATGCAGCTCCCGGTGACGGTCACAGCTTGTCTGTAAGCGGATGCCGGGAGCAGACAAGC
CCGTCAGGGCGCGTCAGCGGGTGTTGGCGGGTGTCGGGGCGCAGCCATGACCCAGTCACGTAGCGATAGC
GGAGTGTATACTGGCTTAACTATGCGGCATCAGAGCAGATTGTACTGAGAGTGCACCATATGCGGTGTGA
AATACCGCACAGATGCGTAAGGAGAAAATACCGCATCAGGCGCTCTTCCGCTTCCTCGCTCACTGACTCG
CTGCGCTCGGTCGTTCGGCTGCGGCGAGCGGTATCAGCTCACTCAAAGGCGGTAATACGGTTATCCACAG
AATCAGGGGATAACGCAGGAAAGAACATGTGAGCAAAAGGCCAGCAAAAGGCCAGGAACCGTAAAAAGGC
CGCGTTGCTGGCGTTTTTCCATAGGCTCCGCCCCCCTGACGAGCATCACAAAAATCGACGCTCAAGTCAG
AGGTGGCGAAACCCGACAGGACTATAAAGATACCAGGCGTTTCCCCCTGGAAGCTCCCTCGTGCGCTCTC
CTGTTCCGACCCTGCCGCTTACCGGATACCTGTCCGCCTTTCTCCCTTCGGGAAGCGTGGCGCTTTCTCA
TAGCTCACGCTGTAGGTATCTCAGTTCGGTGTAGGTCGTTCGCTCCAAGCTGGGCTGTGTGCACGAACCC
CCCGTTCAGCCCGACCGCTGCGCCTTATCCGGTAACTATCGTCTTGAGTCCAACCCGGTAAGACACGACT
TATCGCCACTGGCAGCAGCCACTGGTAACAGGATTAGCAGAGCGAGGTATGTAGGCGGTGCTACAGAGTT
CTTGAAGTGGTGGCCTAACTACGGCTACACTAGAAGGACAGTATTTGGTATCTGCGCTCTGCTGAAGCCA
GTTACCTTCGGAAAAAGAGTTGGTAGCTCTTGATCCGGCAAACAAACCACCGCTGGTAGCGGTGGTTTTT
TTGTTTGCAAGCAGCAGATTACGCGCAGAAAAAAAGGATCTCAAGAAGATCCTTTGATCTTTTCTACGGG
GTCTGACGCTCAGTGGAACGAAAACTCACGTTAAGGGATTTTGGTCATGCATTCTAGGTGATTATTTGCC
GACTACCTTGGTGATCTCGCCTTTCACGTAGTGGACAAATTCTTCCAACTGATCTGCGCGCGAGGCCAAG
CGATCTTCTTCTTGTCCAAGATAAGCCTGTCTAGCTTCAAGTATGACGGGCTGATACTGGGCCGGCAGGC
GCTCCATTGCCCAGTCGGCAGCGACATCCTTCGGCGCGATTTTGCCGGTTACTGCGCTGTACCAAATGCG
GGACAACGTAAGCACTACATTTCGCTCATCACCAGCCCAGTCGGGCGGCGAGTTCCATAGCGTTAAGGTT
TCATTTAGCGCCTCAAATAGATCCTGTTCAGGAACCGGATCAAAGAGTTCCTCCGCCGCTGGACCTACCA
AGGCAACGCTATGTTCTCTTGCTTTTGTCAGCAAGATAGCCAGATCAATGTCGATCGTGGCTGGCTCGAA
GATACCTGCAAGAATGTCATTGCGCTGCCATTCTCCAAATTGCAGTTCGCGCTTAGCTGGATAACGCCAC
GGAATGATGTCGTCGTGCACAACAATGGTGACTTCTACAGCGCGGAGAATCTCGCTCTCTCCAGGGGAAG
CCGAAGTTTCCAAAAGGTCGTTGATCAAAGCTCGCCGCGTTGTTTCATCAAGCCTTACGGTCACCGTAAC
CAGCAAATCAATATCACTGTGTGGCTTCAGGCCGCCATCCACTGCGGAGCCGTACAAATGTACGGCCAGC
AACGTCGGTTCGAGATGGCGCTCGATGACGCCAACTACCTCTGATAGTTGAGTCGATACTTCGGCGATCA
CCGCTTCCCTCATAATGTTTAACTTTGTTTTAGGGCGACTGCCCTGCTGCGTAACATCGTTGCTGCTCCA
TAACATCAAACATCGACCCACGGCGTAACGCGCTTGCTGCTTGGATGCCCGAGGCATAGACTGTACCCCA
AAAAAACAGTCATAACAAGCCATGAAAACCGCCACTGCGCCGTTACCACCGCTGCGTTCGGTCAAGGTTC
TGGACCAGTTGCGTGAGCGCATACGCTACTTGCATTACAGCTTACGAACCGAACAGGCTTATGTCCACTG
GGTTCGTGCCTTCATCCGTTTCCACGGTGTGCGTCACCCGGCAACCTTGGGTAGCAGCGAAGTCGAGGCA
TTTCTGTCCTGGCTGGAACAGAACTTATTATTTCCTTCCTCTTTTCTACAGTATTTAAAGATACCCCAAG
AAGCTAATTATAACAAGACGAACTCCAATTCACTGTTCCTTGCATTCTAAAACCTTAAATACCAGAAAAC
AGCTTTTTCAAAGTTGTTTTCAAAGTTGGCGTATAACATAGTATCGACGGAGCCGATTTTGAAACCGCGG
TGATCACAGGCAGCAACGCTCTGTCATCGTTACAATCAACATGCTACCCTCCGCGAGATCATCCGTGTTT
CAAACCCGGCAGCTTAGTTGCCGTTCTTCCGAATAGCATCGGTAACATGAGCAAAGTCTGCCGCCTTACA
ACGGCTCTCCCGCTGACGCCGTCCCGGACTGATGGGCTGCCTGTATCGAGTGGTGATTTTGTGCCGAGCT
GCCGGTCGGGGAGCTGTTGGCTGGCTGGTGGCAGGATATATTGTGGTGTAAACATAACGAATTCGGTCTC
AGGAGAGCG
