>Addgene plasmid #75471 | pEGB3omega1R Tnos:NptII:Pnos-SF (GB1181) | addgene partial sequence | sequence record 152488 | Neo-R 5'-GCCCAGTCATAGCCGAATAG-3'
CTGCGTGCAATCCATCTTGTTCAATCATGCCTCGATCGAGTTGAGAGTGAATATGAGACTCTAATTGGAT
ACCGAGGGGAATTTATGGAACGTCAGTGGAGCATTTTTGACAAGAAATATTTGCTAGCTGATAGTGACCT
TAGGCGACTTTTGAACGCGCAATAATGGTTTCTGACGTATGTGCTTAGCTCATTAAACTCCAGAAACCCG
CGGCTCAGTGGCTCCTTCAACGTTGCGGTTCTGTCAGTTCCAAACGTAAAACGGCTTGTCCCGCGTCATC
GGCGGGGGTCATACCGTGACTCCCTTAATTCTCATGTATCTCCTGACAGCGAAATGATTGATGAAGAACA
ATGGTGGATGAAGAACAAAGAAGGAGGGAGCTTTTGTTCAAGATGAACAAAGAACAATAGTGGATGAAGA
ACAAAGTGAAAAAAATAAAAAAAAATGTATGGTTAAATAAAGAGTAAAGTTACCATTGAGACTCCGTCAT
GAGACCGAATTCTGACAGGATATATTGGCGGGTAAACCTAAGAGAAAAGAGCGTTTATTAGAATAATCGG
ATATTTAAAAGGGCGTGAAAAGGTTTATCCGTTCGTCCATTTGTATGTGCATGCCAACCACAGGGTTCCC
CTCGGGATCAAAGTACTTTGATCCAACCCCTCCGCTGCTATAGTGCAGTCGGCTTCTGACGTTCAGTGCA
GCCGTCATCTGAAAACGACATGTCGCACAAGTCCTAAGTTACGCGACAGGCTGCCGCCCTGCCCTTTTCC
TGGCGTTTTCTTGTCGCGTGTTTTAGTCGCATAAAGTAGAATACTTGCGACTAGAACCGGAGACATTACG
CCATGAACAAGAGCGCCGCCGCTGGCCTGCTGGGCTATGCCCGCGTCAGCACCGACGACCAGGACTTG
