>Addgene plasmid #75471 | pEGB3omega1R Tnos:NptII:Pnos-SF (GB1181) | addgene partial sequence | sequence record 152489 | pGEX3 5'-CCGGGAGCTGCATGTGTCAGAGG-3'
AACGCGCGAGGCAGGGTGCCTTGATGTGGGCGCCGGCGGTCGAGTGGCGACGGCGCGGCTTGTCCGCGCC
CTGGTAGATTGCCTGGCCGTAGGCCAGCCATTTTTGAGCGGCCAGCGGCCGCGATAGGCCGACGCGAAGC
GGCGGGGCGTAGGGAGCGCAGCGACCGAAGGGTAGGCGCTTTTTGCAGCTCTTCGGCTGTGCGCTGGCCA
GACAGTTATGCACAGGCCAGGCGGGTTTTAAGAGTTTTAATAAGTTTTAAAGAGTTTTAGGCGGAAAAAT
CGCCTTTTTTCTCTTTTATATCAGTCACTTACATGTGTGACCGGTTCCCAATGTACGGCTTTGGGTTCCC
AATGTACGGGTTCCGGTTCCCAATGTACGGCTTTGGGTTCCCAATGTACGTGCTATCCACAGGAAAGAGT
CCTTTTCGACCTTTTTCCCCTGCTAGGGCAATTTGCCCTAGCATCTGCTCCGTACATTAGGAACCGGCGG
ATGCTTCGCCCTCGATCAGGTTGCGGTAGCGCATGACTAGGATCGGGCCAGCCTGCCCCGCCTCCTCCTT
CAAATCGTACTCCGGCAGGTCATTTGACCCGATCAGCTTGCGCACGGTGAAACAGAACTTCTTGAACTCT
CCGGCGCTGCCACTGCGTTCGTAGATCGTCTTGAACAACCATCTGGCTTCTGCCTTGCCTGCGGCGCGGC
GTGCCAGGCGGTAGAGAAAACGGCCGATGCCGGGATCGATCAAAAAGTAATCGGGGTGAACCGTCAGCAC
GTCCGGGTTCTTGCCTTCTGTGATCTCGCGGTACATCCAATCAGCTAGCTCGATCTC
